Addgene plasmid #211629: lenti-CHMP4B gRNA2
Purpose: sgRNA-2 against CHMP4B
Depositing lab: Agnel Sfeir. Depositing organization: Memorial Sloan-Kettering Cancer Center. Publication: RHINO directs MMEJ to repair DNA breaks in mitosis. Brambati A, Sacco O, Porcella S, Heyza J, Kareh M, Schmidt JC, Sfeir A. Science. 2023 Aug 11;381(6658):653-660. doi: 10.1126/science.adh3694. Epub 2023 Jul 13. PubMed 37440612.
Backbone
  Vector backbone: pLenti
  Backbone size w/o insert (bp): 8034
  Total vector size (bp): 8054
  Vector type: Mammalian Expression, CRISPR
  Selectable markers: Puromycin
Growth in bacteria
  Bacterial resistance: Ampicillin, 100 μg/mL
  Growth temperature: 37°C
  Growth strain: NEB Stable
  Copy number: Unknown
Gene/Insert
  Gene/Insert name: sgRNA CHMP4B
  gRNA/shRNA sequence: ATCAACCATCGAGTTCCAGC
  Species: Synthetic
  Promoter: U6
  Cloning method: Unknown
  Sequencing primers: 5′ gactatcatatgcttaccgt
Terms and licenses: Academic/Nonprofit Terms; Industry Terms: Not Available to Industry
How to cite: lenti-CHMP4B gRNA2 was a gift from Agnel Sfeir (Addgene plasmid # 211629 ; http://n2t.net/addgene:211629 ; RRID:Addgene_211629)
