[The description below was written by a language model from this plasmid's Addgene catalogue record and pLannotate feature annotations shown in this document.]
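Description:
lenti-CHMP4B gRNA2 is a lentiviral CRISPR guide-expression plasmid built on a pLenti backbone, carrying the second of a set of single-guide RNAs directed against CHMP4B. A human U6 RNA polymerase III promoter drives a 20-nucleotide spacer fused to the Streptococcus pyogenes Cas9 gRNA scaffold. No Cas9 coding sequence is annotated, so the nuclease must be supplied separately, for example from a Cas9-expressing cell line or a second vector.

The transfer cassette has a third-generation, self-inactivating layout. A CMV enhancer/promoter replaces the U3 region upstream of a truncated 5' LTR to drive genomic RNA synthesis in packaging cells. This is followed by the HIV-1 Ψ packaging signal with a partial gag fragment, the RRE for Rev-dependent nuclear export, and the cPPT/CTS. Downstream of the U6-sgRNA unit, an EF-1α core promoter drives EGFP followed by a puromycin N-acetyltransferase sequence, so transduced cells should be trackable by fluorescence and selectable with puromycin. The annotation does not identify how the two coding regions are linked. A WPRE boosts transcript expression ahead of the ΔU3 3' LTR and a bGH polyadenylation signal.

Outside the viral region, the backbone carries an SV40 promoter/EM7-driven bleomycin/Zeocin resistance cassette, an f1 origin, a high-copy ColE1/pUC origin and AmpR for ampicillin selection in E. coli. The sequenced record is 9,551 nt, longer than the catalogue's stated total of 8,054 bp. The EGFP reporter is also not mentioned in the catalogue fields. The associated work concerns repair of DNA breaks in mitosis, consistent with use for CHMP4B knockout in mammalian cells.
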