Features (pLannotate 1.2.2; 33 found; start..end, strand, type, name):
    132..232     +  CDS            Rev (fragment): human immunodeficiency virus 1 (HIV-1) Rev protein; rev; enhances nuclear export of unspliced and incompletely spliced viral mRNAs
    282..399     +  misc_feature   cPPT/CTS: central polypurine tract and central termination sequence of HIV-1
    450..690     +  promoter       U6 promoter: RNA polymerase III promoter for human U6 snRNA
    720..795     +  misc_RNA       gRNA scaffold: guide RNA scaffold for the Streptococcus pyogenes CRISPR/Cas9 system
    813..831     +  CDS            small t antigen (fragment): SV40 (simian virus 40) small t antigen
    857..1068    +  promoter       EF-1α core promoter: core promoter for human elongation factor EF-1α
   1082..1798    +  CDS            EGFP: EGFP is a basic (constitutively fluorescent) green fluorescent protein published in 1996, derived from Aequorea victoria. It is reported to be a rapidly-maturing weak dimer with moderate acid sensitivity.
   1885..2482    +  CDS            PuroR (fragment): puromycin N-acetyltransferase; pac from Streptomyces; confers resistance to puromycin
   2498..3086    +  misc_feature   WPRE: woodchuck hepatitis virus posttranscriptional regulatory element
   3137..3156    +  misc_feature   cPPT/CTS (fragment): central polypurine tract and central termination sequence of HIV-1
   3158..3391    +  LTR            3' LTR (ΔU3): self-inactivating 3' long terminal repeat (LTR) from HIV-1
   3423..3647    +  polyA_signal   bGH poly(A) signal: bovine growth hormone polyadenylation signal
   3651..3672    +  promoter       SV40 promoter (fragment): SV40 enhancer and early promoter
   3693..4121    +  rep_origin     f1 ori (sequence partly withheld): f1 bacteriophage origin of replication; arrow indicates direction of (+) strand synthesis
   4135..4464    +  promoter       SV40 promoter: SV40 enhancer and early promoter
   4512..4539    +  promoter       EM7 promoter (fragment): synthetic bacterial promoter&nbsp
   4565..4939    +  CDS            BleoR: antibiotic-binding protein; Sh ble from Streptoalloteichus hindustanus; confers resistance to bleomycin, phleomycin, and Zeocin™
   4949..5074    +  CDS            ble (fragment): BLE_KLEPN - Experimental evidence at protein level: Swiss-Prot protein existence level 1. Binding protein with a strong affinity to the bleomycin family of antibiotics. Binds to CL990; an antimitotic-antibiotic compound. From Klebsiella pneumoniae.
   5069..5190    +  polyA_signal   SV40 poly(A) signal: SV40 polyadenylation signal
   5263..5279    -  protein_bind   lac operator: The lac repressor binds to the lac operator to inhibit transcription in E. coli. This inhibition can be relieved by adding lactose or isopropyl-β-D-thiogalactopyranoside (IPTG). lac repressor encoded by lacI
   5287..5317    -  promoter       lac promoter: promoter for the E. coli lac operon
   5332..5353    -  protein_bind   CAP binding site: CAP binding activates transcription in the presence of cAMP. E. coli catabolite activator protein
   5366..5458    -  CDS            lacI (fragment): lac repressor; lacI; The lac repressor binds to the lac operator to inhibit transcription in E. coli. This inhibition can be relieved by adding lactose or isopropyl-β-D-thiogalactopyranoside (IPTG).
   5641..6229    -  rep_origin     ori: high-copy-number ColE1/pMB1/pBR322/pUC origin of replication
   6400..7260    -  CDS            AmpR: β-lactamase; bla; confers resistance to ampicillin, carbenicillin, and related antibiotics
   7261..7365    -  promoter       AmpR promoter: bla
   7424..7476    -  misc_feature   bom (fragment): basis of mobility region from pBR322
   7631..8010    +  enhancer       CMV enhancer: human cytomegalovirus immediate early enhancer
   8011..8210    +  promoter       CMV promoter: human cytomegalovirus (CMV) immediate early promoter
   8228..8408    +  LTR            5' LTR (truncated): truncated 5' long terminal repeat (LTR) from HIV-1
   8455..8580    +  misc_feature   HIV-1 Ψ: packaging signal of human immunodeficiency virus type 1
   8564..8927    +  CDS            HIV-1 gag (fragment): gag protein from human immunodeficiency virus 1; gag
   9073..9306    +  misc_feature   RRE: The Rev response element (RRE) of HIV-1 allows for Rev-dependent mRNA export from the nucleus to the cytoplasm.
>Addgene plasmid #211629 | lenti-CHMP4B gRNA2 | addgene full sequence | sequence record 420412 | Addgene NGS Result
TAACAAATTGGCTGTGGTATATAAAATTATTCATAATGATAGTAGGAGGCTTGGTAGGTTTAAGAATAGT
TTTTGCTGTACTTTCTATAGTGAATAGAGTTAGGCAGGGATATTCACCATTATCGTTTCAGACCCACCTC
CCAACCCCGAGGGGACCCGACAGGCCCGAAGGAATAGAAGAAGAAGGTGGAGAGAGAGACAGAGACAGAT
CCATTCGATTAGTGAACGGATCGGCACTGCGTGCGCCAATTCTGCAGACAAATGGCAGTATTCATCCACA
ATTTTAAAAGAAAAGGGGGGATTGGGGGGTACAGTGCAGGGGAAAGAATAGTAGACATAATAGCAACAGA
CATACAAACTAAAGAATTACAAAAACAAATTACAAAAATTCAAAATTTTCGGGTTTATTACAGGGACAGC
AGAGATCCAGTTTGGTTAATTAAGGTACCGAGGGCCTATTTCCCATGATTCCTTCATATTTGCATATACG
ATACAAGGCTGTTAGAGAGATAATTAGAATTAATTTGACTGTAAACACAAAGATATTAGTACAAAATACG
TGACGTAGAAAGTAATAATTTCTTGGGTAGTTTGCAGTTTTAAAATTATGTTTTAAAATGGACTATCATA
TGCTTACCGTAACTTGAAAGTATTTCGATTTCTTGGCTTTATATATCTTGTGGAAAGGACGAAACACCGA
TCAACCATCGAGTTCCAGCGTTTTAGAGCTAGAAATAGCAAGTTAAAATAAGGCTAGTCCGTTATCAACT
TGAAAAAGTGGCACCGAGTCGGTGCTTTTTTGAATTCGCTAGCTAGGTCTTGAAAGGAGTGGGAATTGGC
TCCGGTGCCCGTCAGTGGGCAGAGCGCACATCGCCCACAGTCCCCGAGAAGTTGGGGGGAGGGGTCGGCA
ATTGATCCGGTGCCTAGAGAAGGTGGCGCGGGGTAAACTGGGAAAGTGATGTCGTGTACTGGCTCCGCCT
TTTTCCCGAGGGTGGGGGAGAACCGTATATAAGTGCAGTAGTCGCCGTGAACGTTCTTTTTCGCAACGGG
TTTGCCGCCAGAACACAGGACCGGTGCCACCATGGTGAGCAAGGGCGAGGAGCTGTTCACCGGGGTGGTG
CCCATCCTGGTCGAGCTGGACGGCGACGTAAACGGCCACAAGTTCAGCGTGTCCGGCGAGGGCGAGGGCG
ATGCCACCTACGGCAAGCTGACCCTGAAGTTCATCTGCACCACCGGCAAGCTGCCCGTGCCCTGGCCCAC
CCTCGTGACCACCCTGACCTACGGCGTGCAGTGCTTCAGCCGCTACCCCGACCACATGAAGCAGCACGAC
TTCTTCAAGTCCGCCATGCCCGAAGGCTACGTCCAGGAGCGCACCATCTTCTTCAAGGACGACGGCAACT
ACAAGACCCGCGCCGAGGTGAAGTTCGAGGGCGACACCCTGGTGAACCGCATCGAGCTGAAGGGCATCGA
CTTCAAGGAGGACGGCAACATCCTGGGGCACAAGCTGGAGTACAACTACAACAGCCACAACGTCTATATC
ATGGCCGACAAGCAGAAGAACGGCATCAAGGTGAACTTCAAGATCCGCCACAACATCGAGGACGGCAGCG
TGCAGCTCGCCGACCACTACCAGCAGAACACCCCCATCGGCGACGGCCCCGTGCTGCTGCCCGACAACCA
CTACCTGAGCACCCAGTCCGCCCTGAGCAAAGACCCCAACGAGAAGCGCGATCACATGGTCCTGCTGGAG
TTCGTGACCGCCGCCGGGATCACTCTCGGCATGGACGAGCTGTACAAGCCCAAGAAAAAGCGGAAAGTGG
GATCCGGCGCAACAAACTTCTCTCTGCTGAAACAAGCCGGAGATGTCGAAGAGAATCCTGGACCGACCGA
GTACAAGCCCACGGTGCGCCTCGCCACCCGCGACGACGTCCCCAGGGCCGTACGCACCCTCGCCGCCGCG
TTCGCCGACTACCCCGCCACGCGCCACACCGTCGATCCGGACCGCCACATCGAGCGGGTCACCGAGCTGC
AAGAACTCTTCCTCACGCGCGTCGGGCTCGACATCGGCAAGGTGTGGGTCGCGGACGACGGCGCCGCGGT
GGCGGTCTGGACCACGCCGGAGAGCGTCGAAGCGGGGGCGGTGTTCGCCGAGATCGGCCCGCGCATGGCC
GAGTTGAGCGGTTCCCGGCTGGCCGCGCAGCAACAGATGGAAGGCCTCCTGGCGCCGCACCGGCCCAAGG
AGCCCGCGTGGTTCCTGGCCACCGTCGGAGTCTCGCCCGACCACCAGGGCAAGGGTCTGGGCAGCGCCGT
CGTGCTCCCCGGAGTGGAGGCGGCCGAGCGCGCCGGGGTGCCCGCCTTCCTGGAGACCTCCGCGCCCCGC
AACCTCCCCTTCTACGAGCGGCTCGGCTTCACCGTCACCGCCGACGTCGAGGTGCCCGAAGGACCGCGCA
CCTGGTGCATGACCCGCAAGCCCGGTGCCTGAACGCGTTAAGTCGACAATCAACCTCTGGATTACAAAAT
TTGTGAAAGATTGACTGGTATTCTTAACTATGTTGCTCCTTTTACGCTATGTGGATACGCTGCTTTAATG
CCTTTGTATCATGCTATTGCTTCCCGTATGGCTTTCATTTTCTCCTCCTTGTATAAATCCTGGTTGCTGT
CTCTTTATGAGGAGTTGTGGCCCGTTGTCAGGCAACGTGGCGTGGTGTGCACTGTGTTTGCTGACGCAAC
CCCCACTGGTTGGGGCATTGCCACCACCTGTCAGCTCCTTTCCGGGACTTTCGCTTTCCCCCTCCCTATT
GCCACGGCGGAACTCATCGCCGCCTGCCTTGCCCGCTGCTGGACAGGGGCTCGGCTGTTGGGCACTGACA
ATTCCGTGGTGTTGTCGGGGAAATCATCGTCCTTTCCTTGGCTGCTCGCCTGTGTTGCCACCTGGATTCT
GCGCGGGACGTCCTTCTGCTACGTCCCTTCGGCCCTCAATCCAGCGGACCTTCCTTCCCGCGGCCTGCTG
CCGGCTCTGCGGCCTCTTCCGCGTCTTCGCCTTCGCCCTCAGACGAGTCGGATCTCCCTTTGGGCCGCCT
CCCCGCGTCGACTTTAAGACCAATGACTTACAAGGCAGCTGTAGATCTTAGCCACTTTTTAAAAGAAAAG
GGGGGACTGGAAGGGCTAATTCACTCCCAACGAAGACAAGATCTGCTTTTTGCTTGTACTGGGTCTCTCT
GGTTAGACCAGATCTGAGCCTGGGAGCTCTCTGGCTAACTAGGGAACCCACTGCTTAAGCCTCAATAAAG
CTTGCCTTGAGTGCTTCAAGTAGTGTGTGCCCGTCTGTTGTGTGACTCTGGTAACTAGAGATCCCTCAGA
CCCTTTTAGTCAGTGTGGAAAATCTCTAGCAGGGCCCGTTTAAACCCGCTGATCAGCCTCGACTGTGCCT
TCTAGTTGCCAGCCATCTGTTGTTTGCCCCTCCCCCGTGCCTTCCTTGACCCTGGAAGGTGCCACTCCCA
CTGTCCTTTCCTAATAAAATGAGGAAATTGCATCGCATTGTCTGAGTAGGTGTCATTCTATTCTGGGGGG
TGGGGTGGGGCAGGACAGCAAGGGGGAGGATTGGGAAGACAATAGCAGGCATGCTGGGGATGCGGTGGGC
TCTATGGCTTCTGAGGCGGAAAGAACCAGCTGGGGCTCTAGGGGGTATCCCC
[124 nt withheld, positions 3693-3816]
C
[91 nt withheld, positions 3818-3908]
A
[49 nt withheld, positions 3910-3958]
CCTTTGACGTTGGAGTCCACGTTCTTT
[37 nt withheld, positions 3986-4022]
ACCCTATCTCGGTCTATTCTTTTGATTTATAAGGGATTTTGCCGATTTCGGCCTATTGGTTAAAAAATGA
GCTGATTTAACAAAAATTTAACGCGAATTAATTCTGTGGAATGTGTGTCAGTTAGGGTGTGGAAAGTCCC
CAGGCTCCCCAGCAGGCAGAAGTATGCAAAGCATGCATCTCAATTAGTCAGCAACCAGGTGTGGAAAGTC
CCCAGGCTCCCCAGCAGGCAGAAGTATGCAAAGCATGCATCTCAATTAGTCAGCAACCATAGTCCCGCCC
CTAACTCCGCCCATCCCGCCCCTAACTCCGCCCAGTTCCGCCCATTCTCCGCCCCATGGCTGACTAATTT
TTTTTATTTATGCAGAGGCCGAGGCCGCCTCTGCCTCTGAGCTATTCCAGAAGTAGTGAGGAGGCTTTTT
TGGAGGCCTAGGCTTTTGCAAAAAGCTCCCGGGAGCTTGTATATCCATTTTCGGATCTGATCAGCACGTG
TTGACAATTAATCATCGGCATAGTATAATACGACAAGGTGAGGAACTAAACCATGGCCAAGTTGACCAGT
GCCGTTCCGGTGCTCACCGCGCGCGACGTCGCCGGAGCGGTCGAGTTCTGGACCGACCGGCTCGGGTTCT
CCCGGGACTTCGTGGAGGACGACTTCGCCGGTGTGGTCCGGGACGACGTGACCCTGTTCATCAGCGCGGT
CCAGGACCAGGTGGTGCCGGACAACACCCTGGCCTGGGTGTGGGTGCGCGGCCTGGACGAGCTGTACGCC
GAGTGGTCGGAGGTCGTGTCCACGAACTTCCGGGACGCCTCCGGGCCGGCCATGACCGAGATCGGCGAGC
AGCCGTGGGGGCGGGAGTTCGCCCTGCGCGACCCGGCCGGCAACTGCGTGCACTTCGTGGCCGAGGAGCA
GGACTGACACGTGCTACGAGATTTCGATTCCACCGCCGCCTTCTATGAAAGGTTGGGCTTCGGAATCGTT
TTCCGGGACGCCGGCTGGATGATCCTCCAGCGCGGGGATCTCATGCTGGAGTTCTTCGCCCACCCCAACT
TGTTTATTGCAGCTTATAATGGTTACAAATAAAGCAATAGCATCACAAATTTCACAAATAAAGCATTTTT
TTCACTGCATTCTAGTTGTGGTTTGTCCAAACTCATCAATGTATCTTATCATGTCTGTATACCGTCGACC
TCTAGCTAGAGCTTGGCGTAATCATGGTCATAGCTGTTTCCTGTGTGAAATTGTTATCCGCTCACAATTC
CACACAACATACGAGCCGGAAGCATAAAGTGTAAAGCCTGGGGTGCCTAATGAGTGAGCTAACTCACATT
AATTGCGTTGCGCTCACTGCCCGCTTTCCAGTCGGGAAACCTGTCGTGCCAGCTGCATTAATGAATCGGC
CAACGCGCGGGGAGAGGCGGTTTGCGTATTGGGCGCTCTTCCGCTTCCTCGCTCACTGACTCGCTGCGCT
CGGTCGTTCGGCTGCGGCGAGCGGTATCAGCTCACTCAAAGGCGGTAATACGGTTATCCACAGAATCAGG
GGATAACGCAGGAAAGAACATGTGAGCAAAAGGCCAGCAAAAGGCCAGGAACCGTAAAAAGGCCGCGTTG
CTGGCGTTTTTCCATAGGCTCCGCCCCCCTGACGAGCATCACAAAAATCGACGCTCAAGTCAGAGGTGGC
GAAACCCGACAGGACTATAAAGATACCAGGCGTTTCCCCCTGGAAGCTCCCTCGTGCGCTCTCCTGTTCC
GACCCTGCCGCTTACCGGATACCTGTCCGCCTTTCTCCCTTCGGGAAGCGTGGCGCTTTCTCATAGCTCA
CGCTGTAGGTATCTCAGTTCGGTGTAGGTCGTTCGCTCCAAGCTGGGCTGTGTGCACGAACCCCCCGTTC
AGCCCGACCGCTGCGCCTTATCCGGTAACTATCGTCTTGAGTCCAACCCGGTAAGACACGACTTATCGCC
ACTGGCAGCAGCCACTGGTAACAGGATTAGCAGAGCGAGGTATGTAGGCGGTGCTACAGAGTTCTTGAAG
TGGTGGCCTAACTACGGCTACACTAGAAGAACAGTATTTGGTATCTGCGCTCTGCTGAAGCCAGTTACCT
TCGGAAAAAGAGTTGGTAGCTCTTGATCCGGCAAACAAACCACCGCTGGTAGCGGTGGTTTTTTTGTTTG
CAAGCAGCAGATTACGCGCAGAAAAAAAGGATCTCAAGAAGATCCTTTGATCTTTTCTACGGGGTCTGAC
GCTCAGTGGAACGAAAACTCACGTTAAGGGATTTTGGTCATGAGATTATCAAAAAGGATCTTCACCTAGA
TCCTTTTAAATTAAAAATGAAGTTTTAAATCAATCTAAAGTATATATGAGTAAACTTGGTCTGACAGTTA
CCAATGCTTAATCAGTGAGGCACCTATCTCAGCGATCTGTCTATTTCGTTCATCCATAGTTGCCTGACTC
CCCGTCGTGTAGATAACTACGATACGGGAGGGCTTACCATCTGGCCCCAGTGCTGCAATGATACCGCGAG
ACCCACGCTCACCGGCTCCAGATTTATCAGCAATAAACCAGCCAGCCGGAAGGGCCGAGCGCAGAAGTGG
TCCTGCAACTTTATCCGCCTCCATCCAGTCTATTAATTGTTGCCGGGAAGCTAGAGTAAGTAGTTCGCCA
GTTAATAGTTTGCGCAACGTTGTTGCCATTGCTACAGGCATCGTGGTGTCACGCTCGTCGTTTGGTATGG
CTTCATTCAGCTCCGGTTCCCAACGATCAAGGCGAGTTACATGATCCCCCATGTTGTGCAAAAAAGCGGT
TAGCTCCTTCGGTCCTCCGATCGTTGTCAGAAGTAAGTTGGCCGCAGTGTTATCACTCATGGTTATGGCA
GCACTGCATAATTCTCTTACTGTCATGCCATCCGTAAGATGCTTTTCTGTGACTGGTGAGTACTCAACCA
AGTCATTCTGAGAATAGTGTATGCGGCGACCGAGTTGCTCTTGCCCGGCGTCAATACGGGATAATACCGC
GCCACATAGCAGAACTTTAAAAGTGCTCATCATTGGAAAACGTTCTTCGGGGCGAAAACTCTCAAGGATC
TTACCGCTGTTGAGATCCAGTTCGATGTAACCCACTCGTGCACCCAACTGATCTTCAGCATCTTTTACTT
TCACCAGCGTTTCTGGGTGAGCAAAAACAGGAAGGCAAAATGCCGCAAAAAAGGGAATAAGGGCGACACG
GAAATGTTGAATACTCATACTCTTCCTTTTTCAATATTATTGAAGCATTTATCAGGGTTATTGTCTCATG
AGCGGATACATATTTGAATGTATTTAGAAAAATAAACAAATAGGGGTTCCGCGCACATTTCCCCGAAAAG
TGCCACCTGACGTCGACGGATCGGGAGATCTCCCGATCCCCTATGGTGCACTCTCAGTACAATCTGCTCT
GATGCCGCATAGTTAAGCCAGTATCTGCTCCCTGCTTGTGTGTTGGAGGTCGCTGAGTAGTGCGCGAGCA
AAATTTAAGCTACAACAAGGCAAGGCTTGACCGACAATTGCATGAAGAATCTGCTTAGGGTTAGGCGTTT
TGCGCTGCTTCGCGATGTACGGGCCAGATATACGCGTTGACATTGATTATTGACTAGTTATTAATAGTAA
TCAATTACGGGGTCATTAGTTCATAGCCCATATATGGAGTTCCGCGTTACATAACTTACGGTAAATGGCC
CGCCTGGCTGACCGCCCAACGACCCCCGCCCATTGACGTCAATAATGACGTATGTTCCCATAGTAACGCC
AATAGGGACTTTCCATTGACGTCAATGGGTGGAGTATTTACGGTAAACTGCCCACTTGGCAGTACATCAA
GTGTATCATATGCCAAGTACGCCCCCTATTGACGTCAATGACGGTAAATGGCCCGCCTGGCATTATGCCC
AGTACATGACCTTATGGGACTTTCCTACTTGGCAGTACATCTACGTATTAGTCATCGCTATTACCATGGT
GATGCGGTTTTGGCAGTACATCAATGGGCGTGGATAGCGGTTTGACTCACGGGGATTTCCAAGTCTCCAC
CCCATTGACGTCAATGGGAGTTTGTTTTGGCACCAAAATCAACGGGACTTTCCAAAATGTCGTAACAACT
CCGCCCCATTGACGCAAATGGGCGGTAGGCGTGTACGGTGGGAGGTCTATATAAGCAGCGCGTTTTGCCT
GTACTGGGTCTCTCTGGTTAGACCAGATCTGAGCCTGGGAGCTCTCTGGCTAACTAGGGAACCCACTGCT
TAAGCCTCAATAAAGCTTGCCTTGAGTGCTTCAAGTAGTGTGTGCCCGTCTGTTGTGTGACTCTGGTAAC
TAGAGATCCCTCAGACCCTTTTAGTCAGTGTGGAAAATCTCTAGCAGTGGCGCCCGAACAGGGACTTGAA
AGCGAAAGGGAAACCAGAGGAGCTCTCTCGACGCAGGACTCGGCTTGCTGAAGCGCGCACGGCAAGAGGC
GAGGGGCGGCGACTGGTGAGTACGCCAAAAATTTTGACTAGCGGAGGCTAGAAGGAGAGAGATGGGTGCG
AGAGCGTCAGTATTAAGCGGGGGAGAATTAGATCGCGATGGGAAAAAATTCGGTTAAGGCCAGGGGGAAA
GAAAAAATATAAATTAAAACATATAGTATGGGCAAGCAGGGAGCTAGAACGATTCGCAGTTAATCCTGGC
CTGTTAGAAACATCAGAAGGCTGTAGACAAATACTGGGACAGCTACAACCATCCCTTCAGACAGGATCAG
AAGAACTTAGATCATTATATAATACAGTAGCAACCCTCTATTGTGTGCATCAAAGGATAGAGATAAAAGA
CACCAAGGAAGCTTTAGACAAGATAGAGGAAGAGCAAAACAAAAGTAAGACCACCGCACAGCAAGCGGCC
GCTGATCTTCAGACCTGGAGGAGGAGATATGAGGGACAATTGGAGAAGTGAATTATATAAATATAAAGTA
GTAAAAATTGAACCATTAGGAGTAGCACCCACCAAGGCAAAGAGAAGAGTGGTGCAGAGAGAAAAAAGAG
CAGTGGGAATAGGAGCTTTGTTCCTTGGGTTCTTGGGAGCAGCAGGAAGCACTATGGGCGCAGCGTCAAT
GACGCTGACGGTACAGGCCAGACAATTATTGTCTGGTATAGTGCAGCAGCAGAACAATTTGCTGAGGGCT
ATTGAGGCGCAACAGCATCTGTTGCAACTCACAGTCTGGGGCATCAAGCAGCTCCAGGCAAGAATCCTGG
CTGTGGAAAGATACCTAAAGGATCAACAGCTCCTGGGGATTTGGGGTTGCTCTGGAAAACTCATTTGCAC
CACTGCTGTGCCTTGGAATGCTAGTTGGAGTAATAAATCTCTGGAACAGATTTGGAATCACACGACCTGG
ATGGAGTGGGACAGAGAAATTAACAATTACACAAGCTTAATACACTCCTTAATTGAAGAATCGCAAAACC
AGCAAGAAAAGAATGAACAAGAATTATTGGAATTAGATAAATGGGCAAGTTTGTGGAATTGGTTTAACA
